>Addgene plasmid #130885 | GFP-RAB10 T23N | addgene full sequence | sequence record 256721 | Addgene NGS Result
TGAATAGAGTTAGGCAGGGATATTCACCATTATCGTTTCAGACCCACCTCCCAACCCCGAGGGGACCCGA
CAGGCCCGAAGGAATAGAAGAAGAAGGTGGAGAGAGAGACAGAGACAGATCCATTCGATTAGTGAACGGA
TCGGCACTGCGTGCGCCAATTCTGCAGACAAATGGCAGTATTCATCCACAATTTTAAAAGAAAAGGGGGG
ATTGGGGGGTACAGTGCAGGGGAAAGAATAGTAGACATAATAGCAACAGACATACAAACTAAAGAATTAC
AAAAACAAATTACAAAAATTCAAAATTTTCGGGTTTATTACAGGGACAGCAGAGATCCAGTTTGGTTAGT
ACCGGGCCCGCTTCGAGTACTAGGATCCATTAGGCGGCCGCGTGGATAACCGTATTACCGCCATGCATGT
GCCCGTCAGTGGGCAGAGCGCACATCGCCCACAGTCCCCGAGAAGTTGGGGGGAGGGGTCGGCAATTGAA
CCGGTGCCTAGAGAAGGTGGCGCGGGGTAAACTGGGAAAGTGATGTCGTGTACTGGCTCCGCCTTTTTCC
CGAGGGTGGGGGAGAACCGTATATAAGTGCAGTAGTCGCCGTGAACGTTCTTTTTCGCAACGGGTTTGCC
GCCAGAACACAGGTAAGTGCCGTGTGTGGTTCCCGCGGGCCTGGCCTCTTTACGGGTTATGGCCCTTGCG
TGCCTTGAATTACTTCCACCTGGCTGCAGTACGTGATTCTTGATCCCGAGCTTCGGGTTGGAAGTGGGTG
GGAGAGTTCGAGGCCTTGCGCTTAAGGAGCCCCTTCGCCTCGTGCTTGAGTTGAGGCCTGGCCTGGGCGC
TGGGGCCGCCGCGTGCGAATCTGGTGGCACCTTCGCGCCTGTCTCGCTGCTTTCGATAAGTCTCTAGCCA
TTTAAAATTTTTGATGACCTGCTGCGACGCTTTTTTTCTGGCAAGATAGTCTTGTAAATGCGGGCCAAGA
TCTGCACACTGGTATTTCGGTTTTTGGGGCCGCGGGCGGCGACGGGGCCCGTGCGTCCCAGCGCACATGT
TCGGCGAGGCGGGGCCTGCGAGCGCGGCCACCGAGAATCGGACGGGGGTAGTCTCAAGCTGGCCGGCCTG
CTCTGGTGCCTGGCCTCGCGCCGCCGTGTATCGCCCCGCCCTGGGCGGCAAGGCTGGCCCGGTCGGCACC
AGTTGCGTGAGCGGAAAGATGGCCGCTTCCCGGCCCTGCTGCAGGGAGCTCAAAATGGAGGACGCGGCGC
TCGGGAGAGCGGGCGGGTGAGTCACCCACACAAAGGAAAAGGGCCTTTCCGTCCTCAGCCGTCGCTTCAT
GTGACTCCACGGAGTACCGGGCGCCGTCCAGGCACCTCGATTAGTTCTCGCGCTTTTGGAGTACGTCGTC
TTTAGGTTGGGGGGAGGGGTTTTATGCGATGGAGTTTCCCCACACTGAGTGGGTGGAGACTGAAGTTAGG
CCAGCTTGGCACTTGATGTAATTCTCCTTGGAATTTGCCCTTTTTGAGTTTGGATCTTGGTTCATTCTCA
AGCCTCAGACAGTGGTTCAAAGTTTTTTTCTTCCATTTCAGGTGTCGTGAGCTAGCCCACCATGACCGAG
TACAAGCCCACGGTGCGCCTCGCCACCCGCGACGACGTCCCCCGGGCCGTACGCACCCTCGCCGCCGCGT
TCGCCGACTACCCCGCCACGCGCCACACCGTCGACCCGGACCGCCACATCGAGCGGGTCACCGAGCTGCA
AGAACTCTTCCTCACGCGCGTCGGGCTCGACATCGGCAAGGTGTGGGTCGCGGACGACGGCGCCGCGGTG
GCGGTCTGGACCACGCCGGAGAGCGTCGAAGCGGGGGCGGTGTTCGCCGAGATCGGCCCGCGCATGGCCG
AGTTGAGCGGTTCCCGGCTGGCCGCGCAGCAACAGATGGAAGGCCTCCTGGCGCCGCACCGGCCCAAGGA
GCCCGCGTGGTTCCTGGCCACCGTCGGCGTCTCGCCCGACCACCAGGGCAAGGGTCTGGGCAGCGCCGTC
GTGCTCCCCGGAGTGGAGGCGGCCGAGCGCGCCGGGGTGCCCGCCTTCCTGGAGACCTCCGCGCCCCGCA
ACCTCCCCTTCTACGAGCGGCTCGGCTTCACCGTCACCGCCGACGTCGAGGTGCCCGAAGGACCGCGCAC
CTGGTGCATGACCCGCAAGCCCGGTGCCGGATCGGGAGAGGGCAGAGGAAGTCTGCTAACATGCGGTGAC
GTCGAGGAGAATCCTGGCCCACCGGTCGCCACCATGGTGAGCAAGGGCGAGGAGCTGTTCACCGGGGTGG
TGCCCATCCTGGTCGAGCTGGACGGCGACGTAAACGGCCACAAGTTCAGCGTGTCTGGCGAGGGCGAGGG
CGATGCCACCTACGGCAAGCTGACCCTGAAGTTCATCTGCACCACCGGCAAGCTGCCCGTGCCCTGGCCC
ACCCTCGTGACCACCCTGACCTACGGCGTGCAGTGCTTCAGCCGCTACCCCGACCACATGAAGCAGCACG
ACTTCTTCAAGTCCGCCATGCCCGAAGGCTACGTCCAGGAGCGCACCATCTTCTTCAAGGACGACGGCAA
CTACAAGACCCGCGCCGAGGTGAAGTTCGAGGGCGACACCCTGGTGAACCGCATCGAGCTGAAGGGCATC
GACTTCAAGGAGGACGGCAACATCCTGGGGCACAAGCTGGAGTACAACTACAACAGCCACAACGTCTATA
TCATGGCCGACAAGCAGAAGAACGGCATCAAGGCGAACTTCAAGATCCGCCACAACATCGAGGACGGCAG
CGTGCAGCTCGCCGACCACTACCAGCAGAACACCCCCATCGGCGACGGCCCCGTGCTGCTGCCCGACAAC
CACTACCTGAGCACCCAGTCCGCCCTGAGCAAAGACCCCAACGAGAAGCGCGATCACATGGTCCTGCTGG
AGTTCGTGACCGCCGCCGGGATCACTCTCGGCATGGACGAGCTGTACAAGGGTGGAAGTGGTATGGCGAA
GAAGACGTACGACCTGCTTTTCAAGCTGCTCCTGATCGGGGATTCCGGAGTGGGGAAGAACTGCGTCCTT
TTTCGTTTTTCGGATGATGCCTTCAATACTACCTTTATTTCCACCATAGGAATAGACTTCAAGATCAAAA
CAGTTGAATTACAAGGAAAGAAGATCAAGCTACAGATATGGGATACAGCAGGCCAGGAGCGATTTCACAC
CATCACAACCTCCTACTACAGAGGCGCAATGGGTATCATGCTAGTATATGACATCACCAATGGTAAAAGT
TTTGAAAACATCAGCAAATGGCTTAGAAACATAGATGAGCATGCCAATGAAGATGTGGAAAGAATGTTAC
TAGGAAACAAGTGTGATATGGACGACAAAAGAGTTGTACCTAAAGGAAAAGGAGAACAGATTGCAAGGGA
GCATGGTATTAGGTTTTTTGAGACTAGTGCAAAAGCAAATATAAACATCGAAAAGGCGTTCCTCACGTTA
GCTGAAGATATCCTTCGAAAGACCCCTGTAAAAGAGCCCAACAGTGAAAATGTAGATATCAGCAGTGGAG
GAGGCGTGACAGGCTGGAAGAGCAAATGCTGCTGAGAATTCGTCGAGGGACCTAATAACTTCGTATAGCA
TACATTATACGAAGTTATACATGTTTAAGGGTTCCGGTTCCACTAGGTACAATTCGATATCAAGCTTATC
GATAATCAACCTCTGGATTACAAAATTTGTGAAAGATTGACTGGTATTCTTAACTATGTTGCTCCTTTTA
CGCTATGTGGATACGCTGCTTTAATGCCTTTGTATCATGCTATTGCTTCCCGTATGGCTTTCATTTTCTC
CTCCTTGTATAAATCCTGGTTGCTGTCTCTTTATGAGGAGTTGTGGCCCGTTGTCAGGCAACGTGGCGTG
GTGTGCACTGTGTTTGCTGACGCAACCCCCACTGGTTGGGGCATTGCCACCACCTGTCAGCTCCTTTCCG
GGACTTTCGCTTTCCCCCTCCCTATTGCCACGGCGGAACTCATCGCCGCCTGCCTTGCCCGCTGCTGGAC
AGGGGCTCGGCTGTTGGGCACTGACAATTCCGTGGTGTTGTCGGGGAAATCATCGTCCTTTCCTTGGCTG
CTCGCCTGTGTTGCCACCTGGATTCTGCGCGGGACGTCCTTCTGCTACGTCCCTTCGGCCCTCAATCCAG
CGGACCTTCCTTCCCGCGGCCTGCTGCCGGCTCTGCGGCCTCTTCCGCGTCTTCGCCTTCGCCCTCAGAC
GAGTCGGATCTCCCTTTGGGCCGCCTCCCCGCATCGATACCGTCGACCTCGATCGAGACCTAGAAAAACA
TGGAGCAATCACAAGTAGCAATACAGCAGCTACCAATGCTGATTGTGCCTGGCTAGAAGCACAAGAGGAG
GAGGAGGTGGGTTTTCCAGTCACACCTCAGGTACCTTTAAGACCAATGACTTACAAGGCAGCTGTAGATC
TTAGCCACTTTTTAAAAGAAAAGGGGGGACTGGAAGGGCTAATTCACTCCCAACGAAGACAAGATATCCT
TGATCTGTGGATCTACCACACACAAGGCTACTTCCCTGATTGGCAGAACTACACACCAGGGCCAGGGATC
AGATATCCACTGACCTTTGGATGGTGCTACAAGCTAGTACCAGTTGAGCAAGAGAAGGTAGAAGAAGCCA
ATGAAGGAGAGAACACCCGCTTGTTACACCCTGTGAGCCTGCATGGGATGGATGACCCGGAGAGAGAAGT
ATTAGAGTGGAGGTTTGACAGCCGCCTAGCATTTCATCACATGGCCCGAGAGCTGCATCCGGACTGTACT
GGGTCTCTCTGGTTAGACCAGATCTGAGCCTGGGAGCTCTCTGGCTAACTAGGGAACCCACTGCTTAAGC
CTCAATAAAGCTTGCCTTGAGTGCTTCAAGTAGTGTGTGCCCGTCTGTTGTGTGACTCTGGTAACTAGAG
ATCCCTCAGACCCTTTTAGTCAGTGTGGAAAATCTCTAGCAGCATGTGAGCAAAAGGCCAGCAAAAGGCC
AGGAACCGTAAAAAGGCCGCGTTGCTGGCGTTTTTCCATAGGCTCCGCCCCCCTGACGAGCATCACAAAA
ATCGACGCTCAAGTCAGAGGTGGCGAAACCCGACAGGACTATAAAGATACCAGGCGTTTCCCCCTGGAAG
CTCCCTCGTGCGCTCTCCTGTTCCGACCCTGCCGCTTACCGGATACCTGTCCGCCTTTCTCCCTTCGGGA
AGCGTGGCGCTTTCTCATAGCTCACGCTGTAGGTATCTCAGTTCGGTGTAGGTCGTTCGCTCCAAGCTGG
GCTGTGTGCACGAACCCCCCGTTCAGCCCGACCGCTGCGCCTTATCCGGTAACTATCGTCTTGAGTCCAA
CCCGGTAAGACACGACTTATCGCCACTGGCAGCAGCCACTGGTAACAGGATTAGCAGAGCGAGGTATGTA
GGCGGTGCTACAGAGTTCTTGAAGTGGTGGCCTAACTACGGCTACACTAGAAGAACAGTATTTGGTATCT
GCGCTCTGCTGAAGCCAGTTACCTTCGGAAAAAGAGTTGGTAGCTCTTGATCCGGCAAACAAACCACCGC
TGGTAGCGGTGGTTTTTTTGTTTGCAAGCAGCAGATTACGCGCAGAAAAAAAGGATCTCAAGAAGATCCT
TTGATCTTTTCTACGGGGTCTGACGCTCAGTGGAACGAAAACTCACGTTAAGGGATTTTGGTCATGAGAT
TATCAAAAAGGATCTTCACCTAGATCCTTTTAAATTAAAAATGAAGTTTTAAATCAATCTAAAGTATATA
TGAGTAAACTTGGTCTGACAGTTACCAATGCTTAATCAGTGAGGCACCTATCTCAGCGATCTGTCTATTT
CGTTCATCCATAGTTGCCTGACTCCCCGTCGTGTAGATAACTACGATACGGGAGGGCTTACCATCTGGCC
CCAGTGCTGCAATGATACCGCGAGACCCACGCTCACCGGCTCCAGATTTATCAGCAATAAACCAGCCAGC
CGGAAGGGCCGAGCGCAGAAGTGGTCCTGCAACTTTATCCGCCTCCATCCAGTCTATTAATTGTTGCCGG
GAAGCTAGAGTAAGTAGTTCGCCAGTTAATAGTTTGCGCAACGTTGTTGCCATTGCTACAGGCATCGTGG
TGTCACGCTCGTCGTTTGGTATGGCTTCATTCAGCTCCGGTTCCCAACGATCAAGGCGAGTTACATGATC
CCCCATGTTGTGCAAAAAAGCGGTTAGCTCCTTCGGTCCTCCGATCGTTGTCAGAAGTAAGTTGGCCGCA
GTGTTATCACTCATGGTTATGGCAGCACTGCATAATTCTCTTACTGTCATGCCATCCGTAAGATGCTTTT
CTGTGACTGGTGAGTACTCAACCAAGTCATTCTGAGAATAGTGTATGCGGCGACCGAGTTGCTCTTGCCC
GGCGTCAATACGGGATAATACCGCGCCACATAGCAGAACTTTAAAAGTGCTCATCATTGGAAAACGTTCT
TCGGGGCGAAAACTCTCAAGGATCTTACCGCTGTTGAGATCCAGTTCGATGTAACCCACTCGTGCACCCA
ACTGATCTTCAGCATCTTTTACTTTCACCAGCGTTTCTGGGTGAGCAAAAACAGGAAGGCAAAATGCCGC
AAAAAAGGGAATAAGGGCGACACGGAAATGTTGAATACTCATACTCTTCCTTTTTCAATATTATTGAAGC
ATTTATCAGGGTTATTGTCTCATGAGCGGATACATATTTGAATGTATTTAGAAAAATAAACAAATAGGGG
TTCCGCGCACATTTCCCCGAAAAGTGCCACCTGACGTCGACGGATCGGGAGATCTCCCGATCCCCTATGG
TGCACTCTCAGTACAATCTGCTCTGATGCCGCATAGTTAAGCCAGTATCTGCTCCCTGCTTGTGTGTTGG
AGGTCGCTGAGTAGTGCGCGAGCAAAATTTAAGCTACAACAAGGCAAGGCTTGACCGACAATTGCATGAA
GAATCTGCTTAGGGTTAGGCGTTTTGCGCTGCTTCGCGATGTACGGGCCAGATATACGCGTTGACATTGA
TTATTGACTAGTTATTAATAGTAATCAATTACGGGGTCATTAGTTCATAGCCCATATATGGAGTTCCGCG
TTACATAACTTACGGTAAATGGCCCGCCTGGCTGACCGCCCAACGACCCCCGCCCATTGACGTCAATAAT
GACGTATGTTCCCATAGTAACGCCAATAGGGACTTTCCATTGACGTCAATGGGTGGAGTATTTACGGTAA
ACTGCCCACTTGGCAGTACATCAAGTGTATCATATGCCAAGTACGCCCCCTATTGACGTCAATGACGGTA
AATGGCCCGCCTGGCATTATGCCCAGTACATGACCTTATGGGACTTTCCTACTTGGCAGTACATCTACGT
ATTAGTCATCGCTATTACCATGGTGATGCGGTTTTGGCAGTACATCAATGGGCGTGGATAGCGGTTTGAC
TCACGGGGATTTCCAAGTCTCCACCCCATTGACGTCAATGGGAGTTTGTTTTGGCACCAAAATCAACGGG
ACTTTCCAAAATGTCGTAACAACTCCGCCCCATTGACGCAAATGGGCGGTAGGCGTGTACGGTGGGAGGT
CTATATAAGCAGCGCGTTTTGCCTGTACTGGGTCTCTCTGGTTAGACCAGATCTGAGCCTGGGAGCTCTC
TGGCTAACTAGGGAACCCACTGCTTAAGCCTCAATAAAGCTTGCCTTGAGTGCTTCAAGTAGTGTGTGCC
CGTCTGTTGTGTGACTCTGGTAACTAGAGATCCCTCAGACCCTTTTAGTCAGTGTGGAAAATCTCTAGCA
GTGGCGCCCGAACAGGGACTTGAAAGCGAAAGGGAAACCAGAGGAGCTCTCTCGACGCAGGACTCGGCTT
GCTGAAGCGCGCACGGCAAGAGGCGAGGGGCGGCGACTGGTGAGTACGCCAAAAATTTTGACTAGCGGAG
GCTAGAAGGAGAGAGATGGGTGCGAGAGCGTCAGTATTAAGCGGGGGAGAATTAGATCGCGATGGGAAAA
AATTCGGTTAAGGCCAGGGGGAAAGAAAAAATATAAATTAAAACATATAGTATGGGCAAGCAGGGAGCTA
GAACGATTCGCAGTTAATCCTGGCCTGTTAGAAACATCAGAAGGCTGTAGACAAATACTGGGACAGCTAC
AACCATCCCTTCAGACAGGATCAGAAGAACTTAGATCATTATATAATACAGTAGCAACCCTCTATTGTGT
GCATCAAAGGATAGAGATAAAAGACACCAAGGAAGCTTTAGACAAGATAGAGGAAGAGCAAAACAAAAGT
AAGACCACCGCACAGCAAGCGGCCGGCCGCTGATCTTCAGACCTGGAGGAGGAGATATGAGGGACAATTG
GAGAAGTGAATTATATAAATATAAAGTAGTAAAAATTGAACCATTAGGAGTAGCACCCACCAAGGCAAAG
AGAAGAGTGGTGCAGAGAGAAAAAAGAGCAGTGGGAATAGGAGCTTTGTTCCTTGGGTTCTTGGGAGCAG
CAGGAAGCACTATGGGCGCAGCGTCAATGACGCTGACGGTACAGGCCAGACAATTATTGTCTGGTATAGT
GCAGCAGCAGAACAATTTGCTGAGGGCTATTGAGGCGCAACAGCATCTGTTGCAACTCACAGTCTGGGGC
ATCAAGCAGCTCCAGGCAAGAATCCTGGCTGTGGAAAGATACCTAAAGGATCAACAGCTCCTGGGGATTT
GGGGTTGCTCTGGAAAACTCATTTGCACCACTGCTGTGCCTTGGAATGCTAGTTGGAGTAATAAATCTCT
GGAACAGATTTGGAATCACACGACCTGGATGGAGTGGGACAGAGAAATTAACAATTACACAAGCTTAATA
CACTCCTTAATTGAAGAATCGCAAAACCAGCAAGAAAAGAATGAACAAGAATTATTGGAATTAGATAAAT
GGGCAAGTTTGTGGAATTGGTTTAACATAACAAATTGGCTGTGGTATATAAAATTATTCATAATGATAGT
AGGAGGCTTGGTAGGTTTAAGAATAGTTTTTGCTGTACTTTCTATAG
Features (pLannotate 1.2.2; 22 found; start..end, strand, type, name):
     42..142     +  CDS            Rev (fragment): human immunodeficiency virus 1 (HIV-1) Rev protein; rev; enhances nuclear export of unspliced and incompletely spliced viral mRNAs
    192..309     +  misc_feature   cPPT/CTS: central polypurine tract and central termination sequence of HIV-1
    419..1590    +  promoter       EF-1α promoter: strong constitutive promoter for human elongation factor EF-1α
   1602..2198    +  CDS            PuroR: puromycin N-acetyltransferase; pac from Streptomyces alboniger; confers resistance to puromycin
   2274..2990    +  CDS            EGFP: EGFP is a basic (constitutively fluorescent) green fluorescent protein published in 1996, derived from Aequorea victoria. It is reported to be a rapidly-maturing weak dimer with moderate acid sensitivity.
   3003..3602    +  CDS            RAB10: RAB10_HUMAN - Experimental evidence at protein level: Swiss-Prot protein existence level 1. (Microbial infection) Upon Legionella pneumophila infection promotes endoplasmic reticulum recruitment and bacterial replication. Plays a role in remodeling the Legionella-containing vacuole (LCV) into an endoplasmic reticulum-like vacuole. From Homo sapiens (Human).
   3625..3658    +  protein_bind   loxP: Cre-mediated recombination occurs in the 8-bp core sequence (GCATACAT). Cre recombinase
   3691..3714    +  misc_feature   MCS (fragment): pBluescript multiple cloning site
   3714..4302    +  misc_feature   WPRE: woodchuck hepatitis virus posttranscriptional regulatory element
   4303..4322    +  misc_feature   MCS (fragment): pBluescript multiple cloning site
   4324..4824    +  CDS            nef (fragment): NEF_HV1LA - Experimental evidence at protein level: Swiss-Prot protein existence level 1. Extracellular Nef protein targets CD4(+) T-lymphocytes for apoptosis by interacting with CXCR4 surface receptors. From Human immunodeficiency virus type 1 group M subtype B (isolate Lai) (HIV-1).
   4831..5011    +  LTR            5' LTR (truncated): truncated 5' long terminal repeat (LTR) from HIV-1
   5073..5661    -  rep_origin     ori: high-copy-number ColE1/pMB1/pBR322/pUC origin of replication
   5832..6692    -  CDS            AmpR: β-lactamase; bla; confers resistance to ampicillin, carbenicillin, and related antibiotics
   6693..6797    -  promoter       AmpR promoter: bla
   6856..6908    -  misc_feature   bom (fragment): basis of mobility region from pBR322
   7063..7442    +  enhancer       CMV enhancer: human cytomegalovirus immediate early enhancer
   7443..7642    +  promoter       CMV promoter: human cytomegalovirus (CMV) immediate early promoter
   7660..7840    +  LTR            5' LTR (truncated): truncated 5' long terminal repeat (LTR) from HIV-1
   7887..8012    +  misc_feature   HIV-1 Ψ: packaging signal of human immunodeficiency virus type 1
   7996..8334    +  CDS            HIV-1 gag (fragment): gag protein from human immunodeficiency virus 1; gag
   8509..8742    +  misc_feature   RRE: The Rev response element (RRE) of HIV-1 allows for Rev-dependent mRNA export from the nucleus to the cytoplasm.
