[The description below was written by a language model from this plasmid's Addgene catalogue record and pLannotate feature annotations shown in this document.]
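Description:
GFP-RAB10 T23N is a lentiviral mammalian expression plasmid of about 9.1 kb built on the pMCB306 backbone, from which the sgRNA expression cassette has been removed. It is propagated in bacteria through a high-copy ColE1/pUC-type origin with ampicillin selection (AmpR under its bla promoter). The viral portion has a third-generation-style layout. A CMV enhancer/promoter is placed upstream of a truncated HIV-1 5' LTR to drive genomic RNA production in packaging cells. This is followed by the Ψ packaging signal with an adjoining gag fragment, the Rev response element for Rev-dependent nuclear export, and the cPPT/CTS. A WPRE lies downstream of the payload to enhance transcript expression, and a second truncated LTR, preceded by a nef fragment, closes the provirus.

The payload is a single cassette driven by the constitutive human EF-1α promoter. It contains the puromycin N-acetyltransferase gene, then EGFP, then human RAB10 carrying the T23N substitution, so that GFP sits at the N-terminus of the Rab protein. A short unannotated gap separates PuroR from EGFP. The record does not state what links them, although the arrangement suggests that both are expressed from one transcript, which would tie puromycin selection of transduced cells to expression of the fusion. A single loxP site lies just after the RAB10 coding sequence, and its purpose is not recorded.

The record gives no functional description of the T23N mutant. The associated study concerned host cell regulators of Legionella pneumophila pathogenesis, and the RAB10 annotation notes a role in remodelling the Legionella-containing vacuole. The construct therefore allows stable expression and fluorescent tracking of mutant RAB10 in mammalian cells.
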