Addgene plasmid #130885: GFP-RAB10 T23N
Purpose: Expresses human RAB10 T23N mutant with N-terminal GFP tag
Depositing lab: Michael Bassik. Depositing organization: Stanford University. Publication: Systematic Identification of Host Cell Regulators of Legionella pneumophila Pathogenesis Using a Genome-wide CRISPR Screen. Jeng EE, Bhadkamkar V, Ibe NU, Gause H, Jiang L, Chan J, Jian R, Jimenez-Morales D, Stevenson E, Krogan NJ, Swaney DL, Snyder MP, Mukherjee S, Bassik MC. Cell Host Microbe. 2019 Oct 9;26(4):551-563.e6. doi: 10.1016/j.chom.2019.08.017. Epub 2019 Sep 17. PubMed 31540829.
Backbone
  Vector backbone: pMCB306
  Modifications to backbone: removed sgRNA expression cassette
  Vector type: Mammalian Expression, Lentiviral
  Selectable markers: Puromycin
Growth in bacteria
  Bacterial resistance: Ampicillin, 100 μg/mL
  Growth temperature: 37°C
  Growth strain: NEB Stable
  Copy number: High Copy
Gene/Insert
  Gene/Insert name: RAB10
  Species: H. sapiens (human)
  Mutation: T23N
  Entrez Gene: RAB10
  Tag / fusion protein: GFP (N terminal on insert)
Terms and licenses: Academic/Nonprofit Terms; Industry Terms: Not Available to Industry
How to cite: GFP-RAB10 T23N was a gift from Michael Bassik (Addgene plasmid # 130885 ; http://n2t.net/addgene:130885 ; RRID:Addgene_130885)
